>Addgene plasmid #100986 | RP51A-NoBS-NoPseudoBS | depositor full sequence | sequence record 190200 | RP51A-NoBS-NoPseudoBS sequence 3045 bps
TCGCGCGTTTCGGTGATGACGGTGAAAACCTCTGACACATGCAGCTCCCGGAGACGGTCACAGCTTGTCT
GTAAGCGGATGCCGGGAGCAGACAAGCCCGTCAGGGCGCGTCAGCGGGTGTTGGCGGGTGTCGGGGCTGG
CTTAACTATGCGGCATCAGAGCAGATTGTACTGAGAGTGCACCATATGCGGTGTGAAATACCGCACAGAT
GCGTAAGGAGAAAATACCGCATCAGGCGCCATTCGCCATTCAGGCTGCGCAACTGTTGGGAAGGGCGATC
GGTGCGGGCCTCTTCGCTATTACGCCAGCTGGCGAAAGGGGGATGTGCTGCAAGGCGATTAAGTTGGGTA
ACGCCAGGGTTTTCCCAGTCACGACGTTGTAAAACGACGGCCAGTGCCAAGCTTGATTACGCCAAGCTCT
AATACGACTCACTATAGGGGAAAGCTAGCTTGGGATCTCGAGACTAGCAATAACAAAATGGTATGTTAAT
ATGGACTAAAGGAGGCTTTTAAGGACACGTAATATTGAGTCGACCGTGTTTTTGATATCAGTAGTTAGTG
AAGTTGAATTGCATTGTTTGTGTTTTTATTTTGTATTGCTTTTCGTCATTTTAATAGGGTAGAGTTAGAA
CCAAGACCGTCAAGCGTGCTTCTAAGGCTTTGATTGAACGTTACTATCCAAAGTTGACTTTGGATTTCCA
AACCAACAAGAGACTTTGTGATGAAATCGCCACTATCCAATCCAAGAGATTGAGAAACAAGATTGCTGGT
TACACCACCCATTTGATGAAGAGAATCCAAAAGGGTCGGAATTCGTAATCATGGTCATAGCTGTTTCCTG
TGTGAAATTGTTATCCGCTCACAATTCCACACAACATACGAGCCGGAAGCATAAAGTGTAAAGCCTGGGG
TGCCTAATGAGTGAGCTAACTCACATTAATTGCGTTGCGCTCACTGCCCGCTTTCCAGTCGGGAAACCTG
TCGTGCCAGCTGCATTAATGAATCGGCCAACGCGCGGGGAGAGGCGGTTTGCGTATTGGGCGCTCTTCCG
CTTCCTCGCTCACTGACTCGCTGCGCTCGGTCGTTCGGCTGCGGCGAGCGGTATCAGCTCACTCAAAGGC
GGTAATACGGTTATCCACAGAATCAGGGGATAACGCAGGAAAGAACATGTGAGCAAAAGGCCAGCAAAAG
GCCAGGAACCGTAAAAAGGCCGCGTTGCTGGCGTTTTTCCATAGGCTCCGCCCCCCTGACGAGCATCACA
AAAATCGACGCTCAAGTCAGAGGTGGCGAAACCCGACAGGACTATAAAGATACCAGGCGTTTCCCCCTGG
AAGCTCCCTCGTGCGCTCTCCTGTTCCGACCCTGCCGCTTACCGGATACCTGTCCGCCTTTCTCCCTTCG
GGAAGCGTGGCGCTTTCTCATAGCTCACGCTGTAGGTATCTCAGTTCGGTGTAGGTCGTTCGCTCCAAGC
TGGGCTGTGTGCACGAACCCCCCGTTCAGCCCGACCGCTGCGCCTTATCCGGTAACTATCGTCTTGAGTC
CAACCCGGTAAGACACGACTTATCGCCACTGGCAGCAGCCACTGGTAACAGGATTAGCAGAGCGAGGTAT
GTAGGCGGTGCTACAGAGTTCTTGAAGTGGTGGCCTAACTACGGCTACACTAGAAGGACAGTATTTGGTA
TCTGCGCTCTGCTGAAGCCAGTTACCTTCGGAAAAAGAGTTGGTAGCTCTTGATCCGGCAAACAAACCAC
CGCTGGTAGCGGTGGTTTTTTTGTTTGCAAGCAGCAGATTACGCGCAGAAAAAAAGGATCTCAAGAAGAT
CCTTTGATCTTTTCTACGGGGTCTGACGCTCAGTGGAACGAAAACTCACGTTAAGGGATTTTGGTCATGA
GATTATCAAAAAGGATCTTCACCTAGATCCTTTTAAATTAAAAATGAAGTTTTAAATCAATCTAAAGTAT
ATATGAGTAAACTTGGTCTGACAGTTACCAATGCTTAATCAGTGAGGCACCTATCTCAGCGATCTGTCTA
TTTCGTTCATCCATAGTTGCCTGACTCCCCGTCGTGTAGATAACTACGATACGGGAGGGCTTACCATCTG
GCCCCAGTGCTGCAATGATACCGCGAGACCCACGCTCACCGGCTCCAGATTTATCAGCAATAAACCAGCC
AGCCGGAAGGGCCGAGCGCAGAAGTGGTCCTGCAACTTTATCCGCCTCCATCCAGTCTATTAATTGTTGC
CGGGAAGCTAGAGTAAGTAGTTCGCCAGTTAATAGTTTGCGCAACGTTGTTGCCATTGCTACAGGCATCG
TGGTGTCACGCTCGTCGTTTGGTATGGCTTCATTCAGCTCCGGTTCCCAACGATCAAGGCGAGTTACATG
ATCCCCCATGTTGTGCAAAAAAGCGGTTAGCTCCTTCGGTCCTCCGATCGTTGTCAGAAGTAAGTTGGCC
GCAGTGTTATCACTCATGGTTATGGCAGCACTGCATAATTCTCTTACTGTCATGCCATCCGTAAGATGCT
TTTCTGTGACTGGTGAGTACTCAACCAAGTCATTCTGAGAATAGTGTATGCGGCGACCGAGTTGCTCTTG
CCCGGCGTCAATACGGGATAATACCGCGCCACATAGCAGAACTTTAAAAGTGCTCATCATTGGAAAACGT
TCTTCGGGGCGAAAACTCTCAAGGATCTTACCGCTGTTGAGATCCAGTTCGATGTAACCCACTCGTGCAC
CCAACTGATCTTCAGCATCTTTTACTTTCACCAGCGTTTCTGGGTGAGCAAAAACAGGAAGGCAAAATGC
CGCAAAAAAGGGAATAAGGGCGACACGGAAATGTTGAATACTCATACTCTTCCTTTTTCAATATTATTGA
AGCATTTATCAGGGTTATTGTCTCATGAGCGGATACATATTTGAATGTATTTAGAAAAATAAACAAATAG
GGGTTCCGCGCACATTTCCCCGAAAAGTGCCACCTGACGTCTAAGAAACCATTATTATCATGACATTAAC
CTATAAAAATAGGCGTATCACGAGGCCCTTTCGTC
Features (pLannotate 1.2.2; 12 found; start..end, strand, type, name):
    137..236     +  misc_feature   bom (fragment): basis of mobility region from pBR322
    242..396     -  CDS            lacZα (fragment): LacZα fragment of β-galactosidase; lacZ fragment
    420..438     +  promoter       T7 promoter: promoter for bacteriophage T7 RNA polymerase
    618..803     +  CDS            rps17e: RS17E_METTH - Experimental evidence at protein level: Swiss-Prot protein existence level 1. From Methanothermobacter thermautotrophicus (strain ATCC 29096 / DSM 1053 / JCM 10044 / NBRC 100330 / Delta H) (Methanobacterium thermoautotrophicum).
    848..864     -  protein_bind   lac operator: The lac repressor binds to the lac operator to inhibit transcription in E. coli. This inhibition can be relieved by adding lactose or isopropyl-β-D-thiogalactopyranoside (IPTG). lac repressor encoded by lacI
    872..902     -  promoter       lac promoter: promoter for the E. coli lac operon
    917..938     -  protein_bind   CAP binding site: CAP binding activates transcription in the presence of cAMP. E. coli catabolite activator protein
    951..1043    -  CDS            lacI (fragment): lac repressor; lacI; The lac repressor binds to the lac operator to inhibit transcription in E. coli. This inhibition can be relieved by adding lactose or isopropyl-β-D-thiogalactopyranoside (IPTG).
   1226..1814    -  rep_origin     ori: high-copy-number ColE1/pMB1/pBR322/pUC origin of replication
   1985..2845    -  CDS            AmpR: β-lactamase; bla; confers resistance to ampicillin, carbenicillin, and related antibiotics
   2846..2950    -  promoter       AmpR promoter: bla
   3045..35      +  CDS            rop (fragment) (across the origin): Rop protein, which maintains plasmids at low copy number; rop
