>Addgene plasmid #100986 | RP51A-NoBS-NoPseudoBS | addgene full sequence | sequence record 194318 | Addgene NGS Result
GTTTCGGTGATGACGGTGAAAACCTCTGACACATGCAGCTCCCGGAGACGGTCACAGCTTGTCTGTAAGC
GGATGCCGGGAGCAGACAAGCCCGTCAGGGCGCGTCAGCGGGTGTTGGCGGGTGTCGGGGCTGGCTTAAC
TATGCGGCATCAGAGCAGATTGTACTGAGAGTGCACCATATGCGGTGTGAAATACCGCACAGATGCGTAA
GGAGAAAATACCGCATCAGGCGCCATTCGCCATTCAGGCTGCGCAACTGTTGGGAAGGGCGATCGGTGCG
GGCCTCTTCGCTATTACGCCAGCTGGCGAAAGGGGGATGTGCTGCAAGGCGATTAAGTTGGGTAACGCCA
GGGTTTTCCCAGTCACGACGTTGTAAAACGACGGCCAGTGCCAAGCTTGATTACGCCAAGCTCTAATACG
ACTCACTATAGGGGAAAGCTAGCTTGGGATCTCGAGACTAGCAATAACAAAATGGTATGTTAATATGGAC
TAAAGGAGGCTTTTAAGGACACGTAATATTGAGTCGACCGTGTTTTTGATATCAGTAGTTAGTGAAGTTG
AATTGCATTGTTTGTGTTTTTATTTTGTATTGCTTTTCGTCATTTTAATAGGGTAGAGTTAGAACCAAGA
CCGTCAAGCGTGCTTCTAAGGCTTTGATTGAACGTTACTATCCAAAGTTGACTTTGGATTTCCAAACCAA
CAAGAGACTTTGTGATGAAATCGCCACTATCCAATCCAAGAGATTGAGAAACAAGATTGCTGGTTACACC
ACCCATTTGATGAAGAGAATCCAAAAGGGTCGGAATTCGTAATCATGTCATAGCTGTTTCCTGTGTGAAA
TTGTTATCCGCTCACAATTCCACACAACATACGAGCCGGAAGCATAAAGTGTAAAGCCTGGGGTGCCTAA
TGAGTGAGCTAACTCACATTAATTGCGTTGCGCTCACTGCCCGCTTTCCAGTCGGGAAACCTGTCGTGCC
AGCTGCATTAATGAATCGGCCAACGCGCGGGGAGAGGCGGTTTGCGTATTGGGCGCTCTTCCGCTTCCTC
GCTCACTGACTCGCTGCGCTCGGTCGTTCGGCTGCGGCGAGCGGTATCAGCTCACTCAAAGGCGGTAATA
CGGTTATCCACAGAATCAGGGGATAACGCAGGAAAGAACATGTGAGCAAAAGGCCAGCAAAAGGCCAGGA
ACCGTAAAAAGGCCGCGTTGCTGGCGTTTTTCCATAGGCTCCGCCCCCCTGACGAGCATCACAAAAATCG
ACGCTCAAGTCAGAGGTGGCGAAACCCGACAGGACTATAAAGATACCAGGCGTTTCCCCCTGGAAGCTCC
CTCGTGCGCTCTCCTGTTCCGACCCTGCCGCTTACCGGATACCTGTCCGCCTTTCTCCCTTCGGGAAGCG
TGGCGCTTTCTCATAGCTCACGCTGTAGGTATCTCAGTTCGGTGTAGGTCGTTCGCTCCAAGCTGGGCTG
TGTGCACGAACCCCCCGTTCAGCCCGACCGCTGCGCCTTATCCGGTAACTATCGTCTTGAGTCCAACCCG
GTAAGACACGACTTATCGCCACTGGCAGCAGCCACTGGTAACAGGATTAGCAGAGCGAGGTATGTAGGCG
GTGCTACAGAGTTCTTGAAGTGGTGGCCTAACTACGGCTACACTAGAAGAACAGTATTTGGTATCTGCGC
TCTGCTGAAGCCAGTTACCTTCGGAAAAAGAGTTGGTAGCTCTTGATCCGGCAAACAAACCACCGCTGGT
AGCGGTGGTTTTTTTGTTTGCAAGCAGCAGATTACGCGCAGAAAAAAAGGATCTCAAGAAGATCCTTTGA
TCTTTTCTACGGGGTCTGACGCTCAGTGGAACGAAAACTCACGTTAAGGGATTTTGGTCATGAGATTATC
AAAAAGGATCTTCACCTAGATCCTTTTAAATTAAAAATGAAGTTTTAAATCAATCTAAAGTATATATGAG
TAAACTTGGTCTGACAGTTACCAATGCTTAATCAGTGAGGCACCTATCTCAGCGATCTGTCTATTTCGTT
CATCCATAGTTGCCTGACTCCCCGTCGTGTAGATAACTACGATACGGGAGGGCTTACCATCTGGCCCCAG
TGCTGCAATGATACCGCGAGACCCACGCTCACCGGCTCCAGATTTATCAGCAATAAACCAGCCAGCCGGA
AGGGCCGAGCGCAGAAGTGGTCCTGCAACTTTATCCGCCTCCATCCAGTCTATTAATTGTTGCCGGGAAG
CTAGAGTAAGTAGTTCGCCAGTTAATAGTTTGCGCAACGTTGTTGCCATTGCTACAGGCATCGTGGTGTC
ACGCTCGTCGTTTGGTATGGCTTCATTCAGCTCCGGTTCCCAACGATCAAGGCGAGTTACATGATCCCCC
ATGTTGTGCAAAAAAGCGGTTAGCTCCTTCGGTCCTCCGATCGTTGTCAGAAGTAAGTTGGCCGCAGTGT
TATCACTCATGGTTATGGCAGCACTGCATAATTCTCTTACTGTCATGCCATCCGTAAGATGCTTTTCTGT
GACTGGTGAGTACTCAACCAAGTCATTCTGAGAATAGTGTATGCGGCGACCGAGTTGCTCTTGCCCGGCG
TCAATACGGGATAATACCGCGCCACATAGCAGAACTTTAAAAGTGCTCATCATTGGAAAACGTTCTTCGG
GGCGAAAACTCTCAAGGATCTTACCGCTGTTGAGATCCAGTTCGATGTAACCCACTCGTGCACCCAACTG
ATCTTCAGCATCTTTTACTTTCACCAGCGTTTCTGGGTGAGCAAAAACAGGAAGGCAAAATGCCGCAAAA
AAGGGAATAAGGGCGACACGGAAATGTTGAATACTCATACTCTTCCTTTTTCAATATTATTGAAGCATTT
ATCAGGGTTATTGTCTCATGAGCGGATACATATTTGAATGTATTTAGAAAAATAAACAAATAGGGGTTCC
GCGCACATTTCCCCGAAAAGTGCCACCTGACGTCTAAGAAACCATTATTATCATGACATTAACCTATAAA
AATAGGCGTATCACGAGGCCCTTTCGTCTCGCGC
Features (pLannotate 1.2.2; 12 found; start..end, strand, type, name):
    131..230     +  misc_feature   bom (fragment): basis of mobility region from pBR322
    236..390     -  CDS            lacZα (fragment): LacZα fragment of β-galactosidase; lacZ fragment
    414..432     +  promoter       T7 promoter: promoter for bacteriophage T7 RNA polymerase
    612..797     +  CDS            rps17e: RS17E_METTH - Experimental evidence at protein level: Swiss-Prot protein existence level 1. From Methanothermobacter thermautotrophicus (strain ATCC 29096 / DSM 1053 / JCM 10044 / NBRC 100330 / Delta H) (Methanobacterium thermoautotrophicum).
    841..857     -  protein_bind   lac operator: The lac repressor binds to the lac operator to inhibit transcription in E. coli. This inhibition can be relieved by adding lactose or isopropyl-β-D-thiogalactopyranoside (IPTG). lac repressor encoded by lacI
    865..895     -  promoter       lac promoter: promoter for the E. coli lac operon
    910..931     -  protein_bind   CAP binding site: CAP binding activates transcription in the presence of cAMP. E. coli catabolite activator protein
    944..1036    -  CDS            lacI (fragment): lac repressor; lacI; The lac repressor binds to the lac operator to inhibit transcription in E. coli. This inhibition can be relieved by adding lactose or isopropyl-β-D-thiogalactopyranoside (IPTG).
   1219..1807    -  rep_origin     ori: high-copy-number ColE1/pMB1/pBR322/pUC origin of replication
   1978..2838    -  CDS            AmpR: β-lactamase; bla; confers resistance to ampicillin, carbenicillin, and related antibiotics
   2839..2943    -  promoter       AmpR promoter: bla
   3038..29      +  CDS            rop (fragment) (across the origin): Rop protein, which maintains plasmids at low copy number; rop
