[The description below was written by a language model from this plasmid's Addgene catalogue record and pLannotate feature annotations shown in this document.]
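Description:
RP51A-NoBS-NoPseudoBS is a small (about 3.0 kb) pUC18-based plasmid carrying a fragment of the Saccharomyces cerevisiae RP51A gene (RPS17A, YML024W) placed behind a bacteriophage T7 promoter and cloned between the HindIII and EcoRI sites of the polylinker. It is propagated in E. coli through the high-copy ColE1/pUC origin and selected with ampicillin via the β-lactamase gene and its native promoter. Remnants of the pUC backbone flank the insert: a lacZα fragment interrupted by the cloning, the lac promoter, operator and CAP binding site, and short lacI, bom and rop fragments that have no functional role here. Although the catalogue lists bacterial and yeast expression as vector types, the feature tables show no yeast origin, yeast marker or yeast promoter.

The insert is a splicing substrate variant. RP51A contains an intron, and this version keeps the wild-type 5′ splice site but has its branch site mutated, with a second, branch-site-like "pseudo BS" sequence also mutated, so that neither is available for recognition. The T7 promoter faces into the insert, an arrangement suited to producing the pre-mRNA by T7 RNA polymerase transcription, although the record does not state the use outright. The associated publication concerns the dynamics of spliceosome E complex formation, suggesting the plasmid serves to test the contribution of branch-site sequences to early spliceosome assembly. The automated annotation labels part of the insert as an archaeal rps17e coding sequence. This is a homology hit to the conserved ribosomal protein S17 coding region rather than evidence of archaeal DNA. The depositor and sequencing-derived records differ by one nucleotide in length and show the same features.
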