Addgene plasmid #100986: RP51A-NoBS-NoPseudoBS
Purpose: RP51A w/ T7 promoter in HindIII/EcoRI sites of pUC18. Has WT 5'ss but mutant BS and no pseudo BS
Depositing lab: Aaron Hoskins. Depositing organization: University of Wisconsin, Madison. Publication: Dynamics and consequences of spliceosome E complex formation. Larson JD, Hoskins AA. Elife. 2017 Aug 22;6. pii: 27592. doi: 10.7554/eLife.27592. PubMed 28829039.
Backbone
  Vector backbone: pUC18
  Vector type: Bacterial Expression, Yeast Expression
Growth in bacteria
  Bacterial resistance: Ampicillin, 100 μg/mL
  Growth temperature: 37°C
  Growth strain: DH5alpha
  Copy number: Unknown
Gene/Insert
  Gene/Insert name: RP51A
  Species: S. cerevisiae (budding yeast)
  Mutation: BS mutated to GTTAGTG, pseudo BS mutated to GTTTGTG
  Entrez Gene: RPS17A (a.k.a. YML024W, RP51A, RPL51A)
  Cloning method: Restriction Enzyme; 5′ cloning site HindIII (unknown if destroyed); 3′ cloning site EcoRI (unknown if destroyed)
  Sequencing primers: 5′ M13 forward; 3′ M13 reverse
Terms and licenses: Academic/Nonprofit Terms; Industry Terms: Not Available to Industry
How to cite: RP51A-NoBS-NoPseudoBS was a gift from Aaron Hoskins (Addgene plasmid # 100986 ; http://n2t.net/addgene:100986 ; RRID:Addgene_100986)
